>Addgene plasmid #139483 | pCSIIbleo-PIF3-mEGFP | depositor full sequence | sequence record 269830 | pCSIIbleo-PIF3-mEGFP sequence 11194 bps
GACGGATCGGGAGATCTCCCGATCCCCTATGGTCGACTCTCAGTACAATCTGCTCTGATGCCGCATAGTT
AAGCCAGTATCTGCTCCCTGCTTGTGTGTTGGAGGTCGCTGAGTAGTGCGCGAGCAAAATTTAAGCTACA
ACAAGGCAAGGCTTGACCGACAATTGCATGAAGAATCTGCTTAGGGTTAGGCGTTTTGCGCTGCTTCGCG
ATGTACGGGCCAGATATACGCGTTGACATTGATTATTGACTAGTTATTAATAGTAATCAATTACGGGGTC
ATTAGTTCATAGCCCATATATGGAGTTCCGCGTTACATAACTTACGGTAAATGGCCCGCCTGGCTGACCG
CCCAACGACCCCCGCCCATTGACGTCAATAATGACGTATGTTCCCATAGTAACGCCAATAGGGACTTTCC
ATTGACGTCAATGGGTGGACTATTTACGGTAAACTGCCCACTTGGCAGTACATCAAGTGTATCATATGCC
AAGTACGCCCCCTATTGACGTCAATGACGGTAAATGGCCCGCCTGGCATTATGCCCAGTACATGACCTTA
TGGGACTTTCCTACTTGGCAGTACATCTACGTATTAGTCATCGCTATTACCATGGTGATGCGGTTTTGGC
AGTACATCAATGGGCGTGGATAGCGGTTTGACTCACGGGGATTTCCAAGTCTCCACCCCATTGACGTCAA
TGGGAGTTTGTTTTGGCACCAAAATCAACGGGACTTTCCAAAATGTCGTAACAACTCCGCCCCATTGACG
CAAATGGGCGGTAGGCGTGTACGGTGGGAGGTCTATATAAGCAGCGCGTTTTGCCTGTACTGGGTCTCTC
TGGTTAGACCAGATCTGAGCCTGGGAGCTCTCTGGCTAACTAGGGAACCCACTGCTTAAGCCTCAATAAA
GCTTGCCTTGAGTGCTTCAAGTAGTGTGTGCCCGTCTGTTGTGTGACTCTGGTAACTAGAGATCCCTCAG
ACCCTTTTAGTCAGTGTGGAAAATCTCTAGCAGTGGCGCCCGAACAGGGACCTGAAAGCGAAAGGGAAAC
CAGAGCTCTCTCGACGCAGGACTCGGCTTGCTGAAGCGCGCACGGCAAGAGGCGAGGGGCGGCGACTGGT
GAGTACGCCAAAAATTTTGACTAGCGGAGGCTAGAAGGAGAGAGATGGGTGCGAGAGCGTCAGTATTAAG
CGGGGGAGAATTAGATCGCGATGGGAAAAAATTCGGTTAAGGCCAGGGGGAAAGAAAAAATATAAATTAA
AACATATAGTATGGGCAAGCAGGGAGCTAGAACGATTCGCAGTTAATCCTGGCCTGTTAGAAACATCAGA
AGGCTGTAGACAAATACTGGGACAGCTACAACCATCCCTTCAGACAGGATCAGAAGAACTTAGATCATTA
TATAATACAGTAGCAACCCTCTATTGTGTGCATCAAAGGATAGAGATAAAAGACACCAAGGAAGCTTTAG
ACAAGATAGAGGAAGAGCAAAACAAAAGTAAGACCACCGCACAGCAAGCGGCCGGCCGCTGATCTTCAGA
CCTGGAGGAGGAGATATGAGGGACAATTGGAGAAGTGAATTATATAAATATAAAGTAGTAAAAATTGAAC
CATTAGGAGTAGCACCCACCAAGGCAAAGAGAAGAGTGGTGCAGAGAGAAAAAAGAGCAGTGGGAATAGG
AGCTTTGTTCCTTGGGTTCTTGGGAGCAGCAGGAAGCACTATGGGCGCAGCCTCAATGACGCTGACGGTA
CAGGCCAGACAATTATTGTCTGGTATAGTGCAGCAGCAGAACAATTTGCTGAGGGCTATTGAGGCGCAAC
AGCATCTGTTGCAACTCACAGTCTGGGGCATCAAGCAGCTCCAGGCAAGAATCCTGGCTGTGGAAAGATA
CCTAAAGGATCAACAGCTCCTGGGGATTTGGGGTTGCTCTGGAAAACTCATTTGCACCACTGCTGTGCCT
TGGAATGCTAGTTGGAGTAATAAATCTCTGGAACAGATCTGGAATCACACGACCTGGATGGAGTGGGACA
GAGAAATTAACAATTACACAAGCTTAATACACTCCTTAATTGAAGAATCGCAAAACCAGCAAGAAAAGAA
TGAACAAGAATTATTGGAATTAGATAAATGGGCAAGTTTGTGGAATTGGTTTAACATAACAAATTGGCTG
TGGTATATAAAATTATTCATAATGATAGTAGGAGGCTTGGTAGGTTTAAGAATAGTTTTTGCTGTACTTT
CTATAGTGAATAGAGTTAGGCAGGGATATTCACCATTATCGTTTCAGACCCACCTCCCAACCCCGAGGGG
ACCCGACAGGCCCGAAGGAATAGAAGAAGAAGGTGGAGAGAGAGACAGAGACAGATCCATTCGATTAGTG
AACGGATCTACAAATGGCAGTATTCATCCACAATTTTAAAAGAAAAGGGGGGATTGGGGGGTACAGTGCA
GGGGAAAGAATAGTAGACATAATAGCAACAGACATACAAACTAAAGAATTACAAAAACAAATTACAAAAA
TTCAAAATTTTCGGGTTTATTACAGGGACAGCAGAAATTCACTTTGAATTAATTCAAGCTTCGTGAGGCT
CCGGTGCCCGTCAGTGGGCAGAGCGCACATCGCCCACAGTCCCCGAGAAGTTGGGGGGAGGGGTCGGCAA
TTGAACCGGTGCCTAGAGAAGGTGGCGCGGGGTAAACTGGGAAAGTGATGTCGTGTACTGGCTCCGCCTT
TTTCCCGAGGGTGGGGGAGAACCGTATATAAGTGCAGTAGTCGCCGTGAACGTTCTTTTTCGCAACGGGT
TTGCCGCCAGAACACAGGTAAGTGCCGTGTGTGGTTCCCGCGGGCCTGGCCTCTTTACGGGTTATGGCCC
TTGCGTGCCTTGAATTACTTCCACCTGGCTCCAGTACGTGATTCTTGATCCCGAGCTGGAGCCAGGGGCG
GGCCTTGCGCTTTAGGAGCCCCTTCGCCTCGTGCTTGAGTTGAGGCCTGGCCTGGGCGCTGGGGCCGCCG
CGTGCGAATCTGGTGGCACCTTCGCGCCTGTCTCGCTGCTTTCGATAAGTCTCTAGCCATTTAAAATTTT
TGATGACCTGCTGCGACGCTTTTTTTCTGGCAAGATAGTCTTGTAAATGCGGGCCAGGATCTGCACACTG
GTATTTCGGTTTTTGGGGCCGCGGGCGGCGACGGGGCCCGTGCGTCCCAGCGCACATGTTCGGCGAGGCG
GGGCCTGCGAGCGCGGCCACCGAGAATCGGACGGGGGTAGTCTCAAGCTGGCCGGCCTGCTCTGGTGCCT
GGCCTCGCGCCGCCGTGTATCGCCCCGCCCTGGGCGGCAAGGCTGGCCCGGTCGGCACCAGTTGCGTGAG
CGGAAAGATGGCCGCTTCCCGGCCCTGCTCCAGGGGGCTCAAAATGGAGGACGCGGCGCTCGGGAGAGCG
GGCGGGTGAGTCACCCACACAAAGGAAAGGGGCCTTTCCGTCCTCAGCCGTCGCTTCATGTGACTCCACG
GAGTACCGGGCGCCGTCCAGGCACCTCGATTAGTTCTGGAGCTTTTGGAGTACGTCGTCTTTAGGTTGGG
GGGAGGGGTTTTATGCGATGGAGTTTCCCCACACTGAGTGGGTGGAGACTGAAGTTAGGCCAGCTTGGCA
CTTGATGTAATTCTCCTTGGAATTTGCCCTTTTTGAGTTTGGATCTTGGTTCATTCTCAAGCCTCAGACA
GTGGTTCAAAGTTTTTTTCTTCCATTTCAGGTGTCGTGAACACGCTACCGGTCTCGACGAATTCACCATG
CCTCTGTTTGAGCTTTTCAGGCTCACCAAAGCTAAGCTTGAATCTGCTCAAGACAGGAACCCTTCTCCAC
CTGTAGATGAAGTTGTGGAGCTGGTGTGGGAAAATGGTCAGATATCAACTCAAAGTCAGTCAAGTAGATC
GAGGAACATTCCTCCACCACAAGCAAACTCTTCTAGAGCTAGAGAGATTGGAAATGGCTCAAAGACGACT
ATGGTGGACGAGATCCCTATGTCAGTGCCATCACTAATGACGGGTTTGAGTCAAGACGATGACTTTGTTC
CATGGTTGAATCATCATCTCGAGGGAGGATCCGGAGGTTCCGGCGGCCGCATGGTGAGCAAGGGCGAGGA
GCTGTTCACCGGGGTGGTGCCCATCCTGGTCGAGCTGGACGGCGACGTAAACGGCCACAAGTTCAGCGTG
TCCGGCGAGGGCGAGGGCGATGCCACCTACGGCAAGCTGACCCTGAAGTTCATCTGCACCACCGGCAAGC
TGCCCGTGCCCTGGCCCACCCTCGTGACCACCCTGACCTACGGCGTGCAGTGCTTCAGCCGCTACCCCGA
CCACATGAAGCAGCACGACTTCTTCAAGTCCGCCATGCCCGAAGGCTACGTCCAGGAGCGCACCATCTTC
TTCAAGGACGACGGCAACTACAAGACCCGCGCCGAGGTGAAGTTCGAGGGCGACACCCTGGTGAACCGCA
TCGAGCTGAAGGGCATCGACTTCAAGGAGGACGGCAACATCCTGGGGCACAAGCTGGAGTACAACTACAA
CAGCCACAACGTCTATATCATGGCCGACAAGCAGAAGAACGGCATCAAGGTGAACTTCAAGATCCGCCAC
AACATCGAGGACGGCAGCGTGCAGCTCGCCGACCACTACCAGCAGAACACCCCCATCGGCGACGGCCCCG
TGCTGCTGCCCGACAACCACTACCTGAGCACCCAGTCCAAGCTTAGCAAAGACCCCAACGAGAAGCGCGA
TCACATGGTCCTGCTGGAGTTCGTGACCGCCGCCGGGATCACTCTCGGCATGGACGAGCTGTCTAGATAA
GTCGAGGGCGGCGGCCGCGGCTCTAGAGGATCCGTTAACTAACTTAAGCTAGCAACGGTTTCCCTCTAGC
GGGATCAATTCCGCCCCCCCCCCCTAACGTTACTGGCCGAAGCCGCTTGGAATAAGGCCGGTGTGCGTTT
GTCTATATGTTATTTTCCACCATATTGCCGTCTTTTGGCAATGTGAGGGCCCGGAAACCTGGCCCTGTCT
TCTTGACGAGCATTCCTAGGGGTCTTTCCCCTCTCGCCAAAGGAATGCAAGGTCTGTTGAATGTCGTGAA
GGAAGCAGTTCCTCTGGAAGCTTCTTGAAGACAAACAACGTCTGTAGCGACCCTTTGCAGGCAGCGGAAC
CCCCCACCTGGCGACAGGTGCCTCTGCGGCCAAAAGCCACGTGTATAAGATACACCTGCAAAGGCGGCAC
AACCCCAGTGCCACGTTGTGAGTTGGATAGTTGTGGAAAGAGTCAAATGGCTCTCCTCAAGCGTATTCAA
CAAGGGGCTGAAGGATGCCCAGAAGGTACCCCATTGTATGGGATCTGATCTGGGGCCTCGGTGCACATGC
TTTACATGTGTTTAGTCGAGGTTAAAAAACGTCTAGGCCCCCCGAACCACGGGGACGTGGTTTTCCTTTG
AAAAACACGATAATACCATGGCCAAGTTGACCAGTGCCGTTCCGGTGCTCACCGCGCGCGACGTCGCCGG
AGCGGTCGAGTTCTGGACCGACCGGCTCGGGTTCTCCCGGGACTTCGTGGAGGACGACTTCGCCGGTGTG
GTCCGGGACGACGTGACCCTGTTCATCAGCGCGGTCCAGGACCAGGTGGTGCCGGACAACACCCTGGCCT
GGGTGTGGGTGCGCGGCCTGGACGAGCTGTACGCCGAGTGGTCGGAGGTCGTGTCCACGAACTTCCGGGA
CGCCTCCGGGCCGGCCATGACCGAGATCGGCGAGCAGCCGTGGGGGCGGGAGTTCGCCCTGCGCGACCCG
GCCGGCAACTGCGTGCACTTCGTGGCCGAGGAGCAGGACTGAACTAGAGTTAACATCGAGGGATCAAGCT
TATCGATAATCAACCTCTGGATTACAAAATTTGTGAAAGATTGACTGGTATTCTTAACTATGTTGCTCCT
TTTACGCTATGTGGATACGCTGCTTTAATGCCTTTGTATCATGCTATTGCTTCCCGTATGGCTTTCATTT
TCTCCTCCTTGTATAAATCCTGGTTGCTGTCTCTTTATGAGGAGTTGTGGCCCGTTGTCAGGCAACGTGG
CGTGGTGTGCACTGTGTTTGCTGACGCAACCCCCACTGGTTGGGGCATTGCCACCACCTGTCAGCTCCTT
TCCGGGACTTTCGCTTTCCCCCTCCCTATTGCCACGGCGGAACTCATCGCCGCCTGCCTTGCCCGCTGCT
GGACAGGGGCTCGGCTGTTGGGCACTGACAATTCCGTGGTGTTGTCGGGGAAGCTGACGTCCTTTCCATG
GCTGCTCGCCTGTGTTGCCACCTGGATTCTGCGCGGGACGTCCTTCTGCTACGTCCCTTCGGCCCTCAAT
CCAGCGGACCTTCCTTCCCGCGGCCTGCTGCCGGCTCTGCGGCCTCTTCCGCGTCTTCGCCTTCGCCCTC
AGACGAGTCGGATCTCCCTTTGGGCCGCCTCCCCGCATCGATACCGTCGAGACCTGGAAAAACATGGAGC
AATCACAAGTAGCAACACAGCAGCTACCAATGCTGCTTGTGCCTGGCTAGAAGCACAAGAGGAGGAGGAG
GTGGGTTTTCCAGTCACACCTCAGGTACCTTTAAGACCAATGACTTACAAGGCAGCTGTAGATCTTAGCC
ACTTTTTAAAAGAAAAGGGGGGACTGGAAGGGCTAATTCACTCCCAACGAAGACAAGATATCCTTGATCT
GTGGATCTACCACACACAAGGCTACTTCCCTGATTGGCAGAACTACACACCAGGGCCAGGGATCAGATAT
CCACTGACCTTTGGATGGTGCTACAAGCTAGTACCAGTTGAGCAAGAGAAGGTAGAAGAAGCCAATGAAG
GAGAGAACACCCGCTTGTTACACCCTGTGAGCCTGCATGGGATGGATGACCCGGAGAGAGAAGTATTAGA
GTGGAGGTTTGACAGCCGCCTAGCATTTCATCACATGGCCCGAGAGCTGCATCCGGACTGTACTGGGTCT
CTCTGGTTAGACCAGATCTGAGCCTGGGAGCTCTCTGGCTAACTAGGGAACCCACTGCTTAAGCCTCAAT
AAAGCTTGCCTTGAGTGCTTCAAGTAGTGTGTGCCCGTCTGTTGTGTGACTCTGGTAACTAGAGATCCCT
CAGACCCTTTTAGTCAGTGTGGAAAATCTCTAGCAGGGCCCGTTTAAACCCGCTGATCAGCCTCGACTGT
GCCTTCTAGTTGCCAGCCATCTGTTGTTTGCCCCTCCCCCGTGCCTTCCTTGACCCTGGAAGGTGCCACT
CCCACTGTCCTTTCCTAATAAAATGAGGAAATTGCATCGCATTGTCTGAGTAGGTGTCATTCTATTCTGG
GGGGTGGGGTGGGGCAGGACAGCAAGGGGGAGGATTGGGAAGACAATAGCAGGCATGCTGGGGATGCGGT
GGGCTCTATGGCTTCTGAGGCGGAAAGAACCAGCTGGGGCTCTAGGGGGTATCCCC
[124 nt withheld, positions 7477-7600]
C
[32 nt withheld, positions 7602-7633]
CA
[57 nt withheld, positions 7636-7692]
A
[49 nt withheld, positions 7694-7742]
CCTTTGACGTTGGAGTCCACGTTCTTT
[37 nt withheld, positions 7770-7806]
ACCCTATCTCGGTCTATTCTTTTGATTTATAAGGGATTTTGGGGATTTCGGCCTATTGGTTAAAAAATGA
GCTGATTTAACAAAAATTTAACGCGAATTAATTCTGTGGAATGTGTGTCAGTTAGGGTGTGGAAAGTCCC
CAGGCTCCCCAGGCAGGCAGAAGTATGCAAAGCATGCATCTCAATTAGTCAGCAACCAGGTGTGGAAAGT
CCCCAGGCTCCCCAGCAGGCAGAAGTATGCAAAGCATGCATCTCAATTAGTCAGCAACCATAGTCCCGCC
CCTAACTCCGCCCATCCCGCCCCTAACTCCGCCCAGTTCCGCCCATTCTCCGCCCCATGGCTGACTAATT
TTTTTTATTTATGCAGAGGCCGAGGCCGCCTCTGCCTCTGAGCTATTCCAGAAGTAGTGAGGAGGCTTTT
TTGGAGGCCTAGGCTTTTGCAAAAAGCTCCCGGGAGCTTGTATATCCATTTTCGGATCTGATCAGCACGT
GTTGACAATTAATCATCGGCATAGTATATCGGCATAGTATAATACGACAAGGTGAGGAACTAAACCATGG
CCAAGTTGACCAGTGCCGTTCCGGTGCTCACCGCGCGCGACGTCGCCGGAGCGGTCGAGTTCTGGACCGA
CCGGCTCGGGTTCTCCCGGGACTTCGTGGAGGACGACTTCGCCGGTGTGGTCCGGGACGACGTGACCCTG
TTCATCAGCGCGGTCCAGGACCAGGTGGTGCCGGACAACACCCTGGCCTGGGTGTGGGTGCGCGGCCTGG
ACGAGCTGTACGCCGAGTGGTCGGAGGTCGTGTCCACGAACTTCCGGGACGCCTCCGGGCCGGCCATGAC
CGAGATCGGCGAGCAGCCGTGGGGGCGGGAGTTCGCCCTGCGCGACCCGGCCGGCAACTGCGTGCACTTC
GTGGCCGAGGAGCAGGACTGACACGTGCTACGAGATTTCGATTCCACCGCCGCCTTCTATGAAAGGTTGG
GCTTCGGAATCGTTTTCCGGGACGCCGGCTGGATGATCCTCCAGCGCGGGGATCTCATGCTGGAGTTCTT
CGCCCACCCCAACTTGTTTATTGCAGCTTATAATGGTTACAAATAAAGCAATAGCATCACAAATTTCACA
AATAAAGCATTTTTTTCACTGCATTCTAGTTGTGGTTTGTCCAAACTCATCAATGTATCTTATCATGTCT
GTATACCGTCGACCTCTAGCTAGAGCTTGGCGTAATCATGGTCATAGCTGTTTCCTGTGTGAAATTGTTA
TCCGCTCACAATTCCACACAACATACGAGCCGGAAGCATAAAGTGTAAAGCCTGGGGTGCCTAATGAGTG
AGCTAACTCACATTAATTGCGTTGCGCTCACTGCCCGCTTTCCAGTCGGGAAACCTGTCGTGCCAGCTGC
ATTAATGAATCGGCCAACGCGCGGGGAGAGGCGGTTTGCGTATTGGGCGCTCTTCCGCTTCCTCGCTCAC
TGACTCGCTGCGCTCGGTCGTTCGGCTGCGGCGAGCGGTATCAGCTCACTCAAAGGCGGTAATACGGTTA
TCCACAGAATCAGGGGATAACGCAGGAAAGAACATGTGAGCAAAAGGCCAGCAAAAGGCCAGGAACCGTA
AAAAGGCCGCGTTGCTGGCGTTTTTCCATAGGCTCCGCCCCCCTGACGAGCATCACAAAAATCGACGCTC
AAGTCAGAGGTGGCGAAACCCGACAGGACTATAAAGATACCAGGCGTTTCCCCCTGGAAGCTCCCTCGTG
CGCTCTCCTGTTCCGACCCTGCCGCTTACCGGATACCTGTCCGCCTTTCTCCCTTCGGGAAGCGTGGCGC
TTTCTCAATGCTCACGCTGTAGGTATCTCAGTTCGGTGTAGGTCGTTCGCTCCAAGCTGGGCTGTGTGCA
CGAACCCCCCGTTCAGCCCGACCGCTGCGCCTTATCCGGTAACTATCGTCTTGAGTCCAACCCGGTAAGA
CACGACTTATCGCCACTGGCAGCAGCCACTGGTAACAGGATTAGCAGAGCGAGGTATGTAGGCGGTGCTA
CAGAGTTCTTGAAGTGGTGGCCTAACTACGGCTACACTAGAAGGACAGTATTTGGTATCTGCGCTCTGCT
GAAGCCAGTTACCTTCGGAAAAAGAGTTGGTAGCTCTTGATCCGGCAAACAAACCACCGCTGGTAGCGGT
GGTTTTTTTGTTTGCAAGCAGCAGATTACGCGCAGAAAAAAAGGATCTCAAGAAGATCCTTTGATCTTTT
CTACGGGGTCTGACGCTCAGTGGAACGAAAACTCACGTTAAGGGATTTTGGTCATGAGATTATCAAAAAG
GATCTTCACCTAGATCCTTTTAAATTAAAAATGAAGTTTTAAATCAATCTAAAGTATATATGAGTAAACT
TGGTCTGACAGTTACCAATGCTTAATCAGTGAGGCACCTATCTCAGCGATCTGTCTATTTCGTTCATCCA
TAGTTGCCTGACTCCCCGTCGTGTAGATAACTACGATACGGGAGGGCTTACCATCTGGCCCCAGTGCTGC
AATGATACCGCGAGACCCACGCTCACCGGCTCCAGATTTATCAGCAATAAACCAGCCAGCCGGAAGGGCC
GAGCGCAGAAGTGGTCCTGCAACTTTATCCGCCTCCATCCAGTCTATTAATTGTTGCCGGGAAGCTAGAG
TAAGTAGTTCGCCAGTTAATAGTTTGCGCAACGTTGTTGCCATTGCTACAGGCATCGTGGTGTCACGCTC
GTCGTTTGGTATGGCTTCATTCAGCTCCGGTTCCCAACGATCAAGGCGAGTTACATGATCCCCCATGTTG
TGCAAAAAAGCGGTTAGCTCCTTCGGTCCTCCGATCGTTGTCAGAAGTAAGTTGGCCGCAGTGTTATCAC
TCATGGTTATGGCAGCACTGCATAATTCTCTTACTGTCATGCCATCCGTAAGATGCTTTTCTGTGACTGG
TGAGTACTCAACCAAGTCATTCTGAGAATAGTGTATGCGGCGACCGAGTTGCTCTTGCCCGGCGTCAATA
CGGGATAATACCGCGCCACATAGCAGAACTTTAAAAGTGCTCATCATTGGAAAACGTTCTTCGGGGCGAA
AACTCTCAAGGATCTTACCGCTGTTGAGATCCAGTTCGATGTAACCCACTCGTGCACCCAACTGATCTTC
AGCATCTTTTACTTTCACCAGCGTTTCTGGGTGAGCAAAAACAGGAAGGCAAAATGCCGCAAAAAAGGGA
ATAAGGGCGACACGGAAATGTTGAATACTCATACTCTTCCTTTTTCAATATTATTGAAGCATTTATCAGG
GTTATTGTCTCATGAGCGGATACATATTTGAATGTATTTAGAAAAATAAACAAATAGGGGTTCCGCGCAC
ATTTCCCCGAAAAGTGCCACCTGACGTC
Features (pLannotate 1.2.2; 32 found; start..end, strand, type, name):
     36..80      -  misc_feature   bom (fragment): basis of mobility region from pBR322
    235..614     +  enhancer       CMV enhancer: human cytomegalovirus immediate early enhancer
    615..814     +  promoter       CMV promoter: human cytomegalovirus (CMV) immediate early promoter
    832..1012    +  LTR            5' LTR (truncated): truncated 5' long terminal repeat (LTR) from HIV-1
   1056..1181    +  misc_feature   HIV-1 Ψ: packaging signal of human immunodeficiency virus type 1
   1165..1503    +  CDS            HIV-1 gag (fragment): gag protein from human immunodeficiency virus 1; gag
   1627..1963    +  ncRNA          RRE: Accession: RF00036 - HIV Rev response element
   2288..2388    +  CDS            Rev (fragment): human immunodeficiency virus 1 (HIV-1) Rev protein; rev; enhances nuclear export of unspliced and incompletely spliced viral mRNAs
   2414..2531    +  misc_feature   cPPT/CTS: central polypurine tract and central termination sequence of HIV-1
   2587..3749    +  promoter       EF-1α promoter: strong constitutive promoter for human elongation factor EF-1α
   3778..4077    +  CDS            PIF3 (fragment): PIF3_ARATH - Also known as BHLH8, EN100, PAP3. Experimental evidence at protein level: Swiss-Prot protein existence level 1. Transcription factor acting positively in the phytochrome signaling pathway. Activates transcription by binding to the G box (5'- CACGTG-3'). From Arabidopsis thaliana (Mouse-ear cress).
   4111..4821    +  CDS            mEGFP: mEGFP is a basic (constitutively fluorescent) green fluorescent protein published in 2002, derived from Aequorea victoria. It has moderate acid sensitivity.
   4915..5484    +  misc_feature   IRES2: internal ribosome entry site (IRES) of the encephalomyocarditis virus (EMCV)
   5478..5852    +  CDS            BleoR: antibiotic-binding protein; Sh ble from Streptoalloteichus hindustanus; confers resistance to bleomycin, phleomycin, and Zeocin™
   5888..6476    +  misc_feature   WPRE: woodchuck hepatitis virus posttranscriptional regulatory element
   6401..6988    +  CDS            nef: NEF_HV112 - Experimental evidence at protein level: Swiss-Prot protein existence level 1. Extracellular Nef protein targets CD4(+) T-lymphocytes for apoptosis by interacting with CXCR4 surface receptors. From Human immunodeficiency virus type 1 group M subtype B (isolate PCV12) (HIV-1).
   6995..7175    +  LTR            5' LTR (truncated): truncated 5' long terminal repeat (LTR) from HIV-1
   7207..7431    +  polyA_signal   bGH poly(A) signal: bovine growth hormone polyadenylation signal
   7435..7456    +  promoter       SV40 promoter (fragment): SV40 enhancer and early promoter
   7477..7905    +  rep_origin     f1 ori (sequence partly withheld): f1 bacteriophage origin of replication; arrow indicates direction of (+) strand synthesis
   7919..8249    +  promoter       SV40 promoter: SV40 enhancer and early promoter
   8297..8344    +  promoter       EM7 promoter: synthetic bacterial promoter&nbsp
   8363..8737    +  CDS            BleoR: antibiotic-binding protein; Sh ble from Streptoalloteichus hindustanus; confers resistance to bleomycin, phleomycin, and Zeocin™
   8747..8872    +  CDS            ble (fragment): BLE_KLEPN - Experimental evidence at protein level: Swiss-Prot protein existence level 1. Binding protein with a strong affinity to the bleomycin family of antibiotics. Binds to CL990; an antimitotic-antibiotic compound. From Klebsiella pneumoniae.
   8867..8988    +  polyA_signal   SV40 poly(A) signal: SV40 polyadenylation signal
   9059..9081    -  protein_bind   lac operator (fragment): The lac repressor binds to the lac operator to inhibit transcription in E. coli. This inhibition can be relieved by adding lactose or isopropyl-β-D-thiogalactopyranoside (IPTG). lac repressor encoded by lacI
   9085..9115    -  promoter       lac promoter: promoter for the E. coli lac operon
   9130..9151    -  protein_bind   CAP binding site: CAP binding activates transcription in the presence of cAMP. E. coli catabolite activator protein
   9164..9256    -  CDS            lacI (fragment): lac repressor; lacI; The lac repressor binds to the lac operator to inhibit transcription in E. coli. This inhibition can be relieved by adding lactose or isopropyl-β-D-thiogalactopyranoside (IPTG).
   9439..10027   -  rep_origin     ori: high-copy-number ColE1/pMB1/pBR322/pUC origin of replication
  10198..11058   -  CDS            AmpR: β-lactamase; bla; confers resistance to ampicillin, carbenicillin, and related antibiotics
  11059..11163   -  promoter       AmpR promoter: bla
