>Addgene plasmid #139483 | pCSIIbleo-PIF3-mEGFP | addgene full sequence | sequence record 276100 | Addgene NGS Result
GACGGATCGGGAGATCTCCCGATCCCCTATGGTGCACTCTCAGTACAATCTGCTCTGATGCCGCATAGTT
AAGCCAGTATCTGCTCCCTGCTTGTGTGTTGGAGGTCGCTGAGTAGTGCGCGAGCAAAATTTAAGCTACA
ACAAGGCAAGGCTTGACCGACAATTGCATGAAGAATCTGCTTAGGGTTAGGCGTTTTGCGCTGCTTCGCG
ATGTACGGGCCAGATATACGCGTTGACATTGATTATTGACTAGTTATTAATAGTAATCAATTACGGGGTC
ATTAGTTCATAGCCCATATATGGAGTTCCGCGTTACATAACTTACGGTAAATGGCCCGCCTGGCTGACCG
CCCAACGACCCCCGCCCATTGACGTCAATAATGACGTATGTTCCCATAGTAACGCCAATAGGGACTTTCC
ATTGACGTCAATGGGTGGAGTATTTACGGTAAACTGCCCACTTGGCAGTACATCAAGTGTATCATATGCC
AAGTACGCCCCCTATTGACGTCAATGACGGTAAATGGCCCGCCTGGCATTATGCCCAGTACATGACCTTA
TGGGACTTTCCTACTTGGCAGTACATCTACGTATTAGTCATCGCTATTACCATGGTGATGCGGTTTTGGC
AGTACATCAATGGGCGTGGATAGCGGTTTGACTCACGGGGATTTCCAAGTCTCCACCCCATTGACGTCAA
TGGGAGTTTGTTTTGGCACCAAAATCAACGGGACTTTCCAAAATGTCGTAACAACTCCGCCCCATTGACG
CAAATGGGCGGTAGGCGTGTACGGTGGGAGGTCTATATAAGCAGCGCGTTTTGCCTGTACTGGGTCTCTC
TGGTTAGACCAGATCTGAGCCTGGGAGCTCTCTGGCTAACTAGGGAACCCACTGCTTAAGCCTCAATAAA
GCTTGCCTTGAGTGCTTCAAGTAGTGTGTGCCCGTCTGTTGTGTGACTCTGGTAACTAGAGATCCCTCAG
ACCCTTTTAGTCAGTGTGGAAAATCTCTAGCAGTGGCGCCCGAACAGGGACTTGAAAGCGAAAGGGAAAC
CAGAGGAGCTCTCTCGACGCAGGACTCGGCTTGCTGAAGCGCGCACGGCAAGAGGCGAGGGGCGGCGACT
GGTGAGTACGCCAAAAATTTTGACTAGCGGAGGCTAGAAGGAGAGAGATGGGTGCGAGAGCGTCAGTATT
AAGCGGGGGAGAATTAGATCGCGATGGGAAAAAATTCGGTTAAGGCCAGGGGGAAAGAAAAAATATAAAT
TAAAACATATAGTATGGGCAAGCAGGGAGCTAGAACGATTCGCAGTTAATCCTGGCCTGTTAGAAACATC
AGAAGGCTGTAGACAAATACTGGGACAGCTACAACCATCCCTTCAGACAGGATCAGAAGAACTTAGATCA
TTATATAATACAGTAGCAACCCTCTATTGTGTGCATCAAAGGATAGAGATAAAAGACACCAAGGAAGCTT
TAGACAAGATAGAGGAAGAGCAAAACAAAAGTAAGACCACCGCACAGCAAGGGCCGCTGATCTTCAGACC
TGGAGGAGGAGATATGAGGGACAATTGGAGAAGTGAATTATATAAATATAAAGTAGTAAAAATTGAACCA
TTAGGAGTAGCACCCACCAAGGCAAAGAGAAGAGTGGTGCAGAGAGAAAAAAGAGCAGTGGGAATAGGAG
CTTTGTTCCTTGGGTTCTTGGGAGCAGCAGGAAGCACTATGGGCGCAGCGTCAATGACGCTGACGGTACA
GGCCAGACAATTATTGTCTGGTATAGTGCAGCAGCAGAACAATTTGCTGAGGGCTATTGAGGCGCAACAG
CATCTGTTGCAACTCACAGTCTGGGGCATCAAGCAGCTCCAGGCAAGAATCCTGGCTGTGGAAAGATACC
TAAAGGATCAACAGCTCCTGGGGATTTGGGGTTGCTCTGGAAAACTCATTTGCACCACTGCTGTGCCTTG
GAATGCTAGTTGGAGTAATAAATCTCTGGAACAGATTTGGAATCACACGACCTGGATGGAGTGGGACAGA
GAAATTAACAATTACACAAGCTTAATACACTCCTTAATTGAAGAATCGCAAAACCAGCAAGAAAAGAATG
AACAAGAATTATTGGAATTAGATAAATGGGCAAGTTTGTGGAATTGGTTTAACATAACAAATTGGCTGTG
GTATATAAAATTATTCATAATGATAGTAGGAGGCTTGGTAGGTTTAAGAATAGTTTTTGCTGTACTTTCT
ATAGTGAATAGAGTTAGGCAGGGATATTCACCATTATCGTTTCAGACCCACCTCCCAACCCCGAGGGGAC
CCGACAGGCCCGAAGGAATAGAAGAAGAAGGTGGAGAGAGAGACAGAGACAGATCCATTCGATTAGTGAA
CGGATCTACAAATGGCAGTATTCATCCACAATTTTAAAAGAAAAGGGGGGATTGGGGGGTACAGTGCAGG
GGAAAGAATAGTAGACATAATAGCAACAGACATACAAACTAAAGAATTACAAAAACAAATTACAAAAATT
CAAAATTTTCGGGTTTATTACAGGGACAGCAGAAATTCACTTTGAATTAATTCAAGCTTCGTGAGGCTCC
GGTGCCCGTCAGTGGGCAGAGCGCACATCGCCCACAGTCCCCGAGAAGTTGGGGGGAGGGGTCGGCAATT
GAACCGGTGCCTAGAGAAGGTGGCGCGGGGTAAACTGGGAAAGTGATGTCGTGTACTGGCTCCGCCTTTT
TCCCGAGGGTGGGGGAGAACCGTATATAAGTGCAGTAGTCGCCGTGAACGTTCTTTTTCGCAACGGGTTT
GCCGCCAGAACACAGGTAAGTGCCGTGTGTGGTTCCCGCGGGCCTGGCCTCTTTACGGGTTATGGCCCTT
GCGTGCCTTGAATTACTTCCACCTGGCTCCAGTACGTGATTCTTGATCCCGAGCTGGAGCCAGGGGCGGG
CCTTGCGCTTTAGGAGCCCCTTCGCCTCGTGCTTGAGTTGAGGCCTGGCCTGGGCGCTGGGGCCGCCGCG
TGCGAATCTGGTGGCACCTTCGCGCCTGTCTCGCTGCTTTCGATAAGTCTCTAGCCATTTAAAATTTTTG
ATGACCTGCTGCGACGCTTTTTTTCTGGCAAGATAGTCTTGTAAATGCGGGCCAGGATCTGCACACTGGT
ATTTCGGTTTTTGGGGCCGCGGGCGGCGACGGGGCCCGTGCGTCCCAGCGCACATGTTCGGCGAGGCGGG
GCCTGCGAGCGCGGCCACCGAGAATCGGACGGGGGTAGTCTCAAGCTGGCCGGCCTGCTCTGGTGCCTGG
CCTCGCGCCGCCGTGTATCGCCCCGCCCTGGGCGGCAAGGCTGGCCCGGTCGGCACCAGTTGCGTGAGCG
GAAAGATGGCCGCTTCCCGGCCCTGCTCCAGGGGGCTCAAAATGGAGGACGCGGCGCTCGGGAGAGCGGG
CGGGTGAGTCACCCACACAAAGGAAAGGGGCCTTTCCGTCCTCAGCCGTCGCTTCATGTGACTCCACGGA
GTACCGGGCGCCGTCCAGGCACCTCGATTAGTTCTGGAGCTTTTGGAGTACGTCGTCTTTAGGTTGGGGG
GAGGGGTTTTATGCGATGGAGTTTCCCCACACTGAGTGGGTGGAGACTGAAGTTAGGCCAGCTTGGCACT
TGATGTAATTCTCCTTGGAATTTGCCCTTTTTGAGTTTGGATCTTGGTTCATTCTCAAGCCTCAGACAGT
GGTTCAAAGTTTTTTTCTTCCATTTCAGGTGTCGTGAACACGCTACCGGTCTCGACGAATTCACCATGCC
TCTGTTTGAGCTTTTCAGGCTCACCAAAGCTAAGCTTGAATCTGCTCAAGACAGGAACCCTTCTCCACCT
GTAGATGAAGTTGTGGAGCTGGTGTGGGAAAATGGTCAGATATCAACTCAAAGTCAGTCAAGTAGATCGA
GGAACATTCCTCCACCACAAGCAAACTCTTCTAGAGCTAGAGAGATTGGAAATGGCTCAAAGACGACTAT
GGTGGACGAGATCCCTATGTCAGTGCCATCACTAATGACGGGTTTGAGTCAAGACGATGACTTTGTTCCA
TGGTTGAATCATCATCTCGAGGGAGGATCCGGAGGTTCCGGCGGCCGCATGGTGAGCAAGGGCGAGGAGC
TGTTCACCGGGGTGGTGCCCATCCTGGTCGAGCTGGACGGCGACGTAAACGGCCACAAGTTCAGCGTGTC
CGGCGAGGGCGAGGGCGATGCCACCTACGGCAAGCTGACCCTGAAGTTCATCTGCACCACCGGCAAGCTG
CCCGTGCCCTGGCCCACCCTCGTGACCACCCTGACCTACGGCGTGCAGTGCTTCAGCCGCTACCCCGACC
ACATGAAGCAGCACGACTTCTTCAAGTCCGCCATGCCCGAAGGCTACGTCCAGGAGCGCACCATCTTCTT
CAAGGACGACGGCAACTACAAGACCCGCGCCGAGGTGAAGTTCGAGGGCGACACCCTGGTGAACCGCATC
GAGCTGAAGGGCATCGACTTCAAGGAGGACGGCAACATCCTGGGGCACAAGCTGGAGTACAACTACAACA
GCCACAACGTCTATATCATGGCCGACAAGCAGAAGAACGGCATCAAGGTGAACTTCAAGATCCGCCACAA
CATCGAGGACGGCAGCGTGCAGCTCGCCGACCACTACCAGCAGAACACCCCCATCGGCGACGGCCCCGTG
CTGCTGCCCGACAACCACTACCTGAGCACCCAGTCCAAGCTTAGCAAAGACCCCAACGAGAAGCGCGATC
ACATGGTCCTGCTGGAGTTCGTGACCGCCGCCGGGATCACTCTCGGCATGGACGAGCTGTCTAGATAAGT
CGAGGGCGGCGGCCGCGGCTCTAGAGGATCCGTTAACTAACTTAAGCTAGCAACGGTTTCCCTCTAGCGG
GATCAATTCCGCCCCCCCCCCCTAACGTTACTGGCCGAAGCCGCTTGGAATAAGGCCGGTGTGCGTTTGT
CTATATGTTATTTTCCACCATATTGCCGTCTTTTGGCAATGTGAGGGCCCGGAAACCTGGCCCTGTCTTC
TTGACGAGCATTCCTAGGGGTCTTTCCCCTCTCGCCAAAGGAATGCAAGGTCTGTTGAATGTCGTGAAGG
AAGCAGTTCCTCTGGAAGCTTCTTGAAGACAAACAACGTCTGTAGCGACCCTTTGCAGGCAGCGGAACCC
CCCACCTGGCGACAGGTGCCTCTGCGGCCAAAAGCCACGTGTATAAGATACACCTGCAAAGGCGGCACAA
CCCCAGTGCCACGTTGTGAGTTGGATAGTTGTGGAAAGAGTCAAATGGCTCTCCTCAAGCGTATTCAACA
AGGGGCTGAAGGATGCCCAGAAGGTACCCCATTGTATGGGATCTGATCTGGGGCCTCGGTGCACATGCTT
TACATGTGTTTAGTCGAGGTTAAAAAAACGTCTAGGCCCCCCGAACCACGGGGACGTGGTTTTCCTTTGA
AAAACACGATAATACCATGGCCAAGTTGACCAGTGCCGTTCCGGTGCTCACCGCGCGCGACGTCGCCGGA
GCGGTCGAGTTCTGGACCGACCGGCTCGGGTTCTCCCGGGACTTCGTGGAGGACGACTTCGCCGGTGTGG
TCCGGGACGACGTGACCCTGTTCATCAGCGCGGTCCAGGACCAGGTGGTGCCGGACAACACCCTGGCCTG
GGTGTGGGTGCGCGGCCTGGACGAGCTGTACGCCGAGTGGTCGGAGGTCGTGTCCACGAACTTCCGGGAC
GCCTCCGGGCCGGCCATGACCGAGATCGGCGAGCAGCCGTGGGGGCGGGAGTTCGCCCTGCGCGACCCGG
CCGGCAACTGCGTGCACTTCGTGGCCGAGGAGCAGGACTGAACTAGAGTTAACATCGAGGGATCAAGCTT
ATCGATAATCAACCTCTGGATTACAAAATTTGTGAAAGATTGACTGGTATTCTTAACTATGTTGCTCCTT
TTACGCTATGTGGATACGCTGCTTTAATGCCTTTGTATCATGCTATTGCTTCCCGTATGGCTTTCATTTT
CTCCTCCTTGTATAAATCCTGGTTGCTGTCTCTTTATGAGGAGTTGTGGCCCGTTGTCAGGCAACGTGGC
GTGGTGTGCACTGTGTTTGCTGACGCAACCCCCACTGGTTGGGGCATTGCCACCACCTGTCAGCTCCTTT
CCGGGACTTTCGCTTTCCCCCTCCCTATTGCCACGGCGGAACTCATCGCCGCCTGCCTTGCCCGCTGCTG
GACAGGGGCTCGGCTGTTGGGCACTGACAATTCCGTGGTGTTGTCGGGGAAGCTGACGTCCTTTCCATGG
CTGCTCGCCTGTGTTGCCACCTGGATTCTGCGCGGGACGTCCTTCTGCTACGTCCCTTCGGCCCTCAATC
CAGCGGACCTTCCTTCCCGCGGCCTGCTGCCGGCTCTGCGGCCTCTTCCGCGTCTTCGCCTTCGCCCTCA
GACGAGTCGGATCTCCCTTTGGGCCGCCTCCCCGCATCGATACCGTCGAGACCTAGAAAAACATGGAGCA
ATCACAAGTAGCAATACAGCAGCTACCAATGCTGATTGTGCCTGGCTAGAAGCACAAGAGGAGGAGGAGG
TGGGTTTTCCAGTCACACCTCAGGTACCTTTAAGACCAATGACTTACAAGGCAGCTGTAGATCTTAGCCA
CTTTTTAAAAGAAAAGGGGGGACTGGAAGGGCTAATTCACTCCCAACGAAGACAAGATATCCTTGATCTG
TGGATCTACCACACACAAGGCTACTTCCCTGATTGGCAGAACTACACACCAGGGCCAGGGATCAGATATC
CACTGACCTTTGGATGGTGCTACAAGCTAGTACCAGTTGAGCAAGAGAAGGTAGAAGAAGCCAATGAAGG
AGAGAACACCCGCTTGTTACACCCTGTGAGCCTGCATGGGATGGATGACCCGGAGAGAGAAGTATTAGAG
TGGAGGTTTGACAGCCGCCTAGCATTTCATCACATGGCCCGAGAGCTGCATCCGGACTGTACTGGGTCTC
TCTGGTTAGACCAGATCTGAGCCTGGGAGCTCTCTGGCTAACTAGGGAACCCACTGCTTAAGCCTCAATA
AAGCTTGCCTTGAGTGCTTCAAGTAGTGTGTGCCCGTCTGTTGTGTGACTCTGGTAACTAGAGATCCCTC
AGACCCTTTTAGTCAGTGTGGAAAATCTCTAGCAGGGCCCGTTTAAACCCGCTGATCAGCCTCGACTGTG
CCTTCTAGTTGCCAGCCATCTGTTGTTTGCCCCTCCCCCGTGCCTTCCTTGACCCTGGAAGGTGCCACTC
CCACTGTCCTTTCCTAATAAAATGAGGAAATTGCATCGCATTGTCTGAGTAGGTGTCATTCTATTCTGGG
GGGTGGGGTGGGGCAGGACAGCAAGGGGGAGGATTGGGAAGACAATAGCAGGCATGCTGGGGATGCGGTG
GGCTCTATGGCTTCTGAGGCGGAAAGAACCAGCTGGGGCTCTAGGGGGTATCCCC
[124 nt withheld, positions 7476-7599]
C
[91 nt withheld, positions 7601-7691]
A
[49 nt withheld, positions 7693-7741]
CCTTTGACGTTGGAGTCCACGTTCTTT
[37 nt withheld, positions 7769-7805]
ACCCTATCTCGGTCTATTCTTTTGATTTATAAGGGATTTTGCCGATTTCGGCCTATTGGTTAAAAAATGA
GCTGATTTAACAAAAATTTAACGCGAATTAATTCTGTGGAATGTGTGTCAGTTAGGGTGTGGAAAGTCCC
CAGGCTCCCCAGCAGGCAGAAGTATGCAAAGCATGCATCTCAATTAGTCAGCAACCAGGTGTGGAAAGTC
CCCAGGCTCCCCAGCAGGCAGAAGTATGCAAAGCATGCATCTCAATTAGTCAGCAACCATAGTCCCGCCC
CTAACTCCGCCCATCCCGCCCCTAACTCCGCCCAGTTCCGCCCATTCTCCGCCCCATGGCTGACTAATTT
TTTTTATTTATGCAGAGGCCGAGGCCGCCTCTGCCTCTGAGCTATTCCAGAAGTAGTGAGGAGGCTTTTT
TGGAGGCCTAGGCTTTTGCAAAAAGCTCCCGGGAGCTTGTATATCCATTTTCGGATCTGATCAGCACGTG
TTGACAATTAATCATCGGCATAGTATATCGGCATAGTATAATACGACAAGGTGAGGAACTAAACCATGGC
CAAGTTGACCAGTGCCGTTCCGGTGCTCACCGCGCGCGACGTCGCCGGAGCGGTCGAGTTCTGGACCGAC
CGGCTCGGGTTCTCCCGGGACTTCGTGGAGGACGACTTCGCCGGTGTGGTCCGGGACGACGTGACCCTGT
TCATCAGCGCGGTCCAGGACCAGGTGGTGCCGGACAACACCCTGGCCTGGGTGTGGGTGCGCGGCCTGGA
CGAGCTGTACGCCGAGTGGTCGGAGGTCGTGTCCACGAACTTCCGGGACGCCTCCGGGCCGGCCATGACC
GAGATCGGCGAGCAGCCGTGGGGGCGGGAGTTCGCCCTGCGCGACCCGGCCGGCAACTGCGTGCACTTCG
TGGCCGAGGAGCAGGACTGACACGTGCTACGAGATTTCGATTCCACCGCCGCCTTCTATGAAAGGTTGGG
CTTCGGAATCGTTTTCCGGGACGCCGGCTGGATGATCCTCCAGCGCGGGGATCTCATGCTGGAGTTCTTC
GCCCACCCCAACTTGTTTATTGCAGCTTATAATGGTTACAAATAAAGCAATAGCATCACAAATTTCACAA
ATAAAGCATTTTTTTCACTGCATTCTAGTTGTGGTTTGTCCAAACTCATCAATGTATCTTATCATGTCTG
TATACCGTCGACCTCTAGCTAGAGCTTGGCGTAATCATGGTCATAGCTGTTTCCTGTGTGAAATTGTTAT
CCGCTCACAATTCCACACAACATACGAGCCGGAAGCATAAAGTGTAAAGCCTGGGGTGCCTAATGAGTGA
GCTAACTCACATTAATTGCGTTGCGCTCACTGCCCGCTTTCCAGTCGGGAAACCTGTCGTGCCAGCTGCA
TTAATGAATCGGCCAACGCGCGGGGAGAGGCGGTTTGCGTATTGGGCGCTCTTCCGCTTCCTCGCTCACT
GACTCGCTGCGCTCGGTCGTTCGGCTGCGGCGAGCGGTATCAGCTCACTCAAAGGCGGTAATACGGTTAT
CCACAGAATCAGGGGATAACGCAGGAAAGAACATGTGAGCAAAAGGCCAGCAAAAGGCCAGGAACCGTAA
AAAGGCCGCGTTGCTGGCGTTTTTCCATAGGCTCCGCCCCCCTGACGAGCATCACAAAAATCGACGCTCA
AGTCAGAGGTGGCGAAACCCGACAGGACTATAAAGATACCAGGCGTTTCCCCCTGGAAGCTCCCTCGTGC
GCTCTCCTGTTCCGACCCTGCCGCTTACCGGATACCTGTCCGCCTTTCTCCCTTCGGGAAGCGTGGCGCT
TTCTCATAGCTCACGCTGTAGGTATCTCAGTTCGGTGTAGGTCGTTCGCTCCAAGCTGGGCTGTGTGCAC
GAACCCCCCGTTCAGCCCGACCGCTGCGCCTTATCCGGTAACTATCGTCTTGAGTCCAACCCGGTAAGAC
ACGACTTATCGCCACTGGCAGCAGCCACTGGTAACAGGATTAGCAGAGCGAGGTATGTAGGCGGTGCTAC
AGAGTTCTTGAAGTGGTGGCCTAACTACGGCTACACTAGAAGAACAGTATTTGGTATCTGCGCTCTGCTG
AAGCCAGTTACCTTCGGAAAAAGAGTTGGTAGCTCTTGATCCGGCAAACAAACCACCGCTGGTAGCGGTG
GTTTTTTTGTTTGCAAGCAGCAGATTACGCGCAGAAAAAAAGGATCTCAAGAAGATCCTTTGATCTTTTC
TACGGGGTCTGACGCTCAGTGGAACGAAAACTCACGTTAAGGGATTTTGGTCATGAGATTATCAAAAAGG
ATCTTCACCTAGATCCTTTTAAATTAAAAATGAAGTTTTAAATCAATCTAAAGTATATATGAGTAAACTT
GGTCTGACAGTTACCAATGCTTAATCAGTGAGGCACCTATCTCAGCGATCTGTCTATTTCGTTCATCCAT
AGTTGCCTGACTCCCCGTCGTGTAGATAACTACGATACGGGAGGGCTTACCATCTGGCCCCAGTGCTGCA
ATGATACCGCGAGACCCACGCTCACCGGCTCCAGATTTATCAGCAATAAACCAGCCAGCCGGAAGGGCCG
AGCGCAGAAGTGGTCCTGCAACTTTATCCGCCTCCATCCAGTCTATTAATTGTTGCCGGGAAGCTAGAGT
AAGTAGTTCGCCAGTTAATAGTTTGCGCAACGTTGTTGCCATTGCTACAGGCATCGTGGTGTCACGCTCG
TCGTTTGGTATGGCTTCATTCAGCTCCGGTTCCCAACGATCAAGGCGAGTTACATGATCCCCCATGTTGT
GCAAAAAAGCGGTTAGCTCCTTCGGTCCTCCGATCGTTGTCAGAAGTAAGTTGGCCGCAGTGTTATCACT
CATGGTTATGGCAGCACTGCATAATTCTCTTACTGTCATGCCATCCGTAAGATGCTTTTCTGTGACTGGT
GAGTACTCAACCAAGTCATTCTGAGAATAGTGTATGCGGCGACCGAGTTGCTCTTGCCCGGCGTCAATAC
GGGATAATACCGCGCCACATAGCAGAACTTTAAAAGTGCTCATCATTGGAAAACGTTCTTCGGGGCGAAA
ACTCTCAAGGATCTTACCGCTGTTGAGATCCAGTTCGATGTAACCCACTCGTGCACCCAACTGATCTTCA
GCATCTTTTACTTTCACCAGCGTTTCTGGGTGAGCAAAAACAGGAAGGCAAAATGCCGCAAAAAAGGGAA
TAAGGGCGACACGGAAATGTTGAATACTCATACTCTTCCTTTTTCAATATTATTGAAGCATTTATCAGGG
TTATTGTCTCATGAGCGGATACATATTTGAATGTATTTAGAAAAATAAACAAATAGGGGTTCCGCGCACA
TTTCCCCGAAAAGTGCCACCTGACGTC
Features (pLannotate 1.2.2; 32 found; start..end, strand, type, name):
     28..80      -  misc_feature   bom (fragment): basis of mobility region from pBR322
    235..614     +  enhancer       CMV enhancer: human cytomegalovirus immediate early enhancer
    615..814     +  promoter       CMV promoter: human cytomegalovirus (CMV) immediate early promoter
    832..1012    +  LTR            5' LTR (truncated): truncated 5' long terminal repeat (LTR) from HIV-1
   1059..1184    +  misc_feature   HIV-1 Ψ: packaging signal of human immunodeficiency virus type 1
   1168..1506    +  CDS            HIV-1 gag (fragment): gag protein from human immunodeficiency virus 1; gag
   1676..1909    +  misc_feature   RRE: The Rev response element (RRE) of HIV-1 allows for Rev-dependent mRNA export from the nucleus to the cytoplasm.
   2286..2386    +  CDS            Rev (fragment): human immunodeficiency virus 1 (HIV-1) Rev protein; rev; enhances nuclear export of unspliced and incompletely spliced viral mRNAs
   2412..2529    +  misc_feature   cPPT/CTS: central polypurine tract and central termination sequence of HIV-1
   2585..3747    +  promoter       EF-1α promoter: strong constitutive promoter for human elongation factor EF-1α
   3776..4075    +  CDS            PIF3 (fragment): PIF3_ARATH - Also known as BHLH8, EN100, PAP3. Experimental evidence at protein level: Swiss-Prot protein existence level 1. Transcription factor acting positively in the phytochrome signaling pathway. Activates transcription by binding to the G box (5'- CACGTG-3'). From Arabidopsis thaliana (Mouse-ear cress).
   4109..4819    +  CDS            mEGFP: mEGFP is a basic (constitutively fluorescent) green fluorescent protein published in 2002, derived from Aequorea victoria. It has moderate acid sensitivity.
   4913..5483    +  misc_feature   IRES2: internal ribosome entry site (IRES) of the encephalomyocarditis virus (EMCV)
   5477..5851    +  CDS            BleoR: antibiotic-binding protein; Sh ble from Streptoalloteichus hindustanus; confers resistance to bleomycin, phleomycin, and Zeocin™
   5887..6475    +  misc_feature   WPRE: woodchuck hepatitis virus posttranscriptional regulatory element
   6400..6987    +  CDS            nef: NEF_HV112 - Experimental evidence at protein level: Swiss-Prot protein existence level 1. Extracellular Nef protein targets CD4(+) T-lymphocytes for apoptosis by interacting with CXCR4 surface receptors. From Human immunodeficiency virus type 1 group M subtype B (isolate PCV12) (HIV-1).
   6994..7174    +  LTR            5' LTR (truncated): truncated 5' long terminal repeat (LTR) from HIV-1
   7206..7430    +  polyA_signal   bGH poly(A) signal: bovine growth hormone polyadenylation signal
   7434..7455    +  promoter       SV40 promoter (fragment): SV40 enhancer and early promoter
   7476..7904    +  rep_origin     f1 ori (sequence partly withheld): f1 bacteriophage origin of replication; arrow indicates direction of (+) strand synthesis
   7918..8247    +  promoter       SV40 promoter: SV40 enhancer and early promoter
   8295..8342    +  promoter       EM7 promoter: synthetic bacterial promoter&nbsp
   8361..8735    +  CDS            BleoR: antibiotic-binding protein; Sh ble from Streptoalloteichus hindustanus; confers resistance to bleomycin, phleomycin, and Zeocin™
   8745..8870    +  CDS            ble (fragment): BLE_KLEPN - Experimental evidence at protein level: Swiss-Prot protein existence level 1. Binding protein with a strong affinity to the bleomycin family of antibiotics. Binds to CL990; an antimitotic-antibiotic compound. From Klebsiella pneumoniae.
   8865..8986    +  polyA_signal   SV40 poly(A) signal: SV40 polyadenylation signal
   9057..9079    -  protein_bind   lac operator (fragment): The lac repressor binds to the lac operator to inhibit transcription in E. coli. This inhibition can be relieved by adding lactose or isopropyl-β-D-thiogalactopyranoside (IPTG). lac repressor encoded by lacI
   9083..9113    -  promoter       lac promoter: promoter for the E. coli lac operon
   9128..9149    -  protein_bind   CAP binding site: CAP binding activates transcription in the presence of cAMP. E. coli catabolite activator protein
   9162..9254    -  CDS            lacI (fragment): lac repressor; lacI; The lac repressor binds to the lac operator to inhibit transcription in E. coli. This inhibition can be relieved by adding lactose or isopropyl-β-D-thiogalactopyranoside (IPTG).
   9437..10025   -  rep_origin     ori: high-copy-number ColE1/pMB1/pBR322/pUC origin of replication
  10196..11056   -  CDS            AmpR: β-lactamase; bla; confers resistance to ampicillin, carbenicillin, and related antibiotics
  11057..11161   -  promoter       AmpR promoter: bla
