[The description below was written by a language model from this plasmid's Addgene catalogue record and pLannotate feature annotations shown in this document.]
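Description:
pCSIIbleo-PIF3-mEGFP is an HIV-1-based lentiviral transfer plasmid of about 11.2 kb, built on the pCSIIbleo backbone for expression in mammalian cells. It is propagated in E. coli through a high-copy ColE1/pUC-type origin with ampicillin resistance (AmpR under its own bla promoter), and it also carries an f1 origin. The viral genome is transcribed from a CMV enhancer/promoter fused to a truncated 5' LTR. This is followed by the Ψ packaging signal with a short gag fragment, the Rev response element for Rev-dependent nuclear export, and the cPPT/CTS element. A second truncated LTR followed by a bGH polyadenylation signal closes the viral unit. The nef annotation overlapping the WPRE and the region before the 3' LTR is probably residual HIV-1 sequence rather than an intended coding payload.

Inside the provirus, the human EF-1α promoter drives a bicistronic transcript. The first cistron encodes residues 1–100 of Arabidopsis thaliana phytochrome interacting factor 3 (PIF3) fused at its C terminus to monomeric EGFP. An EMCV IRES then allows translation of the Sh ble gene, so Zeocin-resistant cells should also express the fusion, and a WPRE downstream enhances transcript expression. A second BleoR cassette under SV40 and EM7 promoters, with an SV40 poly(A) signal, lies outside the LTRs in the plasmid backbone.

The associated publication concerns phycocyanobilin synthesis for phytochrome-based optogenetics, which suggests that the fluorescent PIF3 fragment serves as the light-dependent binding partner of a phytochrome. The record itself states only that the plasmid expresses PIF3-mEGFP in mammalian cells. The sequencing-derived and depositor sequences give essentially identical feature maps, differing by about two nucleotides in length.
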