Addgene plasmid #139483: pCSIIbleo-PIF3-mEGFP
Purpose: Expresses PIF3-mEGFP in mammalian cells.
Depositing lab: Kazuhiro Aoki. Depositing organization: National Institute for Basic Biology. Publication: Improvement of Phycocyanobilin Synthesis for Genetically Encoded Phytochrome-Based Optogenetics. Uda Y, Miura H, Goto Y, Yamamoto K, Mii Y, Kondo Y, Takada S, Aoki K. ACS Chem Biol. 2020 Nov 20;15(11):2896-2906. doi: 10.1021/acschembio.0c00477. Epub 2020 Nov 9. PubMed 33164485.
Backbone
  Vector backbone: pCSIIbleo
  Backbone size w/o insert (bp): 10144
  Total vector size (bp): 11194
  Vector type: Mammalian Expression, Lentiviral
  Selectable markers: Zeocin
Growth in bacteria
  Bacterial resistance: Ampicillin, 100 μg/mL
  Growth temperature: 37°C
  Growth strain: NEB Stable
  Copy number: Unknown
Gene/Insert
  Gene/Insert name: PIF3 (alt name: Phytochrome interacting factor 3)
  Species: A. thaliana (mustard weed)
  Mutation: PIF3 1-100 aa
  Entrez Gene: PIF3 (a.k.a. AT1G09530, F14J9.19, F14J9_19, PAP3, PHOTOCURRENT 1, PHYTOCHROME INTERACTING FACTOR 3, PHYTOCHROME-ASSOCIATED PROTEIN 3, POC1, phytochrome interacting factor 3, purple acid phosphatase 3)
  Promoter: Human EF1a promoter
  Tag / fusion protein: mEGFP (C terminal on insert)
  Cloning method: Restriction Enzyme; 5′ cloning site EcoRI (not destroyed); 3′ cloning site SalI (destroyed during cloning)
  Sequencing primers: 5′ not determined; 3′ GGGCCCTCACATTGCCAAA
Terms and licenses: Academic/Nonprofit Terms; Industry Terms: Not Available to Industry
How to cite: pCSIIbleo-PIF3-mEGFP was a gift from Kazuhiro Aoki (Addgene plasmid # 139483 ; http://n2t.net/addgene:139483 ; RRID:Addgene_139483)
